>Addgene plasmid #143003 | TFORF2830 | addgene full sequence | sequence record 353621 | Addgene NGS Result
GGCTCCGGTGCCCGTCAGTGGGCAGAGCGCACATCGCCCACAGTCCCCGAGAAGTTGGGGGGAGGGGTCG
GCAATTGAACCGGTGCCTAGAGAAGGTGGCGCGGGGTAAACTGGGAAAGTGATGTCGTGTACTGGCTCCG
CCTTTTTCCCGAGGGTGGGGGAGAACCGTATATAAGTGCAGTAGTCGCCGTGAACGTTCTTTTTCGCAAC
GGGTTTGCCGCCAGAACACAGGTAAGTGCCGTGTGTGGTTCCCGCGGGCCTGGCCTCTTTACGGGTTATG
GCCCTTGCGTGCCTTGAATTACTTCCACCTGGCTGCAGTACGTGATTCTTGATCCCGAGCTTCGGGTTGG
AAGTGGGTGGGAGAGTTCGAGGCCTTGCGCTTAAGGAGCCCCTTCGCCTCGTGCTTGAGTTGAGGCCTGG
CCTGGGCGCTGGGGCCGCCGCGTGCGAATCTGGTGGCACCTTCGCGCCTGTCTCGCTGCTTTCGATAAGT
CTCTAGCCATTTAAAATTTTTGATGACCTGCTGCGACGCTTTTTTTCTGGCAAGATAGTCTTGTAAATGC
GGGCCAAGATCTGCACACTGGTATTTCGGTTTTTGGGGCCGCGGGCGGCGACGGGGCCCGTGCGTCCCAG
CGCACATGTTCGGCGAGGCGGGGCCTGCGAGCGCGGCCACCGAGAATCGGACGGGGGTAGTCTCAAGCTG
GCCGGCCTGCTCTGGTGCCTGGCCTCGCGCCGCCGTGTATCGCCCCGCCCTGGGCGGCAAGGCTGGCCCG
GTCGGCACCAGTTGCGTGAGCGGAAAGATGGCCGCTTCCCGGCCCTGCTGCAGGGAGCTCAAAATGGAGG
ACGCGGCGCTCGGGAGAGCGGGCGGGTGAGTCACCCACACAAAGGAAAAGGGCCTTTCCGTCCTCAGCCG
TCGCTTCATGTGACTCCACGGAGTACCGGGCGCCGTCCAGGCACCTCGATTAGTTCTCGAGCTTTTGGAG
TACGTCGTCTTTAGGTTGGGGGGAGGGGTTTTATGCGATGGAGTTTCCCCACACTGAGTGGGTGGAGACT
GAAGTTAGGCCAGCTTGGCACTTGATGTAATTCTCCTTGGAATTTGCCCTTTTTGAGTTTGGATCTTGGT
TCATTCTCAAGCCTCAGACAGTGGTTCAAAGTTTTTTTCTTCCATTTCAGGTGTCGTGAGGCTAGCACCG
CCACCATGGAAGATATACAAACAAATGCGGAACTGAAAAGCACTCAGGAGCAGTCTGTGCCCGCAGAAAG
TGCAGCGGTTTTGAATGACTACAGTTTAACCAAATCTCATGAAATGGAAAATGTGGACAGTGGAGAAGGC
CCAGCCAATGAAGATGAAGACATAGGAGATGATTCAATGAAAGTGAAAGATGAATACAGTGAAAGAGATG
AGAATGTTTTAAAGTCAGAACCCATGGGAAATGCAGAAGAGCCTGAAATCCCTTACAGCTATTCAAGAGA
ATATAATGAATATGAAAACATTAAGTTGGAGAGACATGTTGTCTCATTCGATAGTAGCAGGCCAACCAGT
GGAAAGATGAACTGCGATGTGTGTGGATTATCCTGCATCAGCTTCAATGTCTTAATGGTTCATAAGCGAA
GCCATACTGCAAGTGCGGAGGCAAGACACATCAAAGCAGAGATGGGAAGTGAAAGAGCTCTCGTACTGGA
CAGATTAGCAAGCAATGTGGCAAAACGAAAAAGCTCAATGCCTCAGAAATTCATTGGTGAGAAGCGCCAC
TGCTTTGATGTCAACTATAATTCAAGTTACATGTATGAGAAAGAGAGTGAGCTCATACAGACCCGCATGA
TGGACCAAGCCATCAATAACGCCATCAGCTATCTTGGCGCCGAAGCCCTGCGCCCCTTGGTCCAGACACC
GCCTGCTCCCACCTCGGAGATGGTTCCAGTTATCAGCAGCATGTATCCCATAGCCCTCACCCGGGCTGAG
ATGTCAAACGGTGCCCCTCAAGAGCTGGAAAAGAAAAGCATCCACCTTCCAGAGAAGAGCGTGCCTTCTG
AGAGAGGCCTCTCTCCCAACAATAGTGGCCACGACTCCACGGACACTGACAGCAACCATGAAGAACGCCA
GAATCACATCTATCAGCAAAATCACATGGTCCTGTCTCGGGCCCGCAATGGGATGCCACTTCTGAAGGAG
GTTCCCCGCTCTTACGAACTCCTCAAGCCCCCGCCCATCTGCCCAAGAGACTCCGTCAAAGTGATCAACA
AGGAAGGGGAGGTGATGGATGTGTATCGGTGTGACCACTGCCGCGTCCTCTTCCTGGACTATGTGATGTT
CACGATTCACATGGGCTGCCACGGCTTCCGTGACCCTTTCGAGTGTAACATGTGTGGATATCGAAGCCAT
GATCGGTATGAGTTCTCGTCTCACATAGCCAGAGGAGAACACAGAGCCCTGCTGAAGTAGTAATGAACTA
GTCCGTAACTTGAAAGTATTTCGATTTCTTGGCTTTATATATCTTGTGGAAAGGACGAATATACGCCTAC
CGGTAGGAACCAACGCGTTAAGTCGACAATCAACCTCTGGATTACAAAATTTGTGAAAGATTGACTGGTA
TTCTTAACTATGTTGCTCCTTTTACGCTATGTGGATACGCTGCTTTAATGCCTTTGTATCATGCTATTGC
TTCCCGTATGGCTTTCATTTTCTCCTCCTTGTATAAATCCTGGTTGCTGTCTCTTTATGAGGAGTTGTGG
CCCGTTGTCAGGCAACGTGGCGTGGTGTGCACTGTGTTTGCTGACGCAACCCCCACTGGTTGGGGCATTG
CCACCACCTGTCAGCTCCTTTCCGGGACTTTCGCTTTCCCCCTCCCTATTGCCACGGCGGAACTCATCGC
CGCCTGCCTTGCCCGCTGCTGGACAGGGGCTCGGCTGTTGGGCACTGACAATTCCGTGGTGTTGTCGGGG
AAATCATCGTCCTTTCCTTGGCTGCTCGCCTGTGTTGCCACCTGGATTCTGCGCGGGACGTCCTTCTGCT
ACGTCCCTTCGGCCCTCAATCCAGCGGACCTTCCTTCCCGCGGCCTGCTGCCGGCTCTGCGGCCTCTTCC
GCGTCTTCGCCTTCGCCCTCAGACGAGTCGGATCTCCCTTTGGGCCGCCTCCCCGCGTCGACTTTAAGAC
CAATGACTTACAAGGCAGCTGTAGATCTTAGCCACTTTTTAAAAGAAAAGGGGGGACTGGAAGGGCTAAT
TCACTCCCAACGAAGACAAGATCTGCTTTTTGCTTGTACTGGGTCTCTCTGGTTAGACCAGATCTGAGCC
TGGGAGCTCTCTGGCTAACTAGGGAACCCACTGCTTAAGCCTCAATAAAGCTTGCCTTGAGTGCTTCAAG
TAGTGTGTGCCCGTCTGTTGTGTGACTCTGGTAACTAGAGATCCCTCAGACCCTTTTAGTCAGTGTGGAA
AATCTCTAGCAGTACGTATAGTAGTTCATGTCATCTTATTATTCAGTATTTATAACTTGCAAAGAAATGA
ATATCAGAGAGTGAGAGGAACTTGTTTATTGCAGCTTATAATGGTTACAAATAAAGCAATAGCATCACAA
ATTTCACAAATAAAGCATTTTTTTCACTGCATTCTAGTTGTGGTTTGTCCAAACTCATCAATGTATCTTA
TCATGTCTGGCTCTAGCTATCCCGCCCCTAACTCCGCCCATCCCGCCCCTAACTCCGCCCAGTTCCGCCC
ATTCTCCGCCCCATGGCTGACTAATTTTTTTTATTTATGCAGAGGCCGAGGCCGCCTCGGCCTCTGAGCT
ATTCCAGAAGTAGTGAGGAGGCTTTTTTGGAGGCCTAGGGACGTACCCAATTCGCCCTATAGTGAGTCGT
ATTACGCGCGCTCACTGGCCGTCGTTTTACAACGTCGTGACTGGGAAAACCCTGGCGTTACCCAACTTAA
TCGCCTTGCAGCACATCCCCCTTTCGCCAGCTGGCGTAATAGCGAAGAGGCCCGCACCGATCGCCCTTCC
CAACAGTTGCGCAGCCTGAATGGCGAATGGG
[124 nt withheld, positions 4022-4145]
C
[91 nt withheld, positions 4147-4237]
A
[49 nt withheld, positions 4239-4287]
CCTTTGACGTTGGAGTCCACGTTCTTT
[37 nt withheld, positions 4315-4351]
ACCCTATCTCGGTCTATTCTTTTGATTTATAAGGGATTTTGCCGATTTCGGCCTATTGGTTAAAAAATGA
GCTGATTTAACAAAAATTTAACGCGAATTTTAACAAAATATTAACGCTTACAATTTAGGTGGCACTTTTC
GGGGAAATGTGCGCGGAACCCCTATTTGTTTATTTTTCTAAATACATTCAAATATGTATCCGCTCATGAG
ACAATAACCCTGATAAATGCTTCAATAATATTGAAAAAGGAAGAGTATGAGTATTCAACATTTCCGTGTC
GCCCTTATTCCCTTTTTTGCGGCATTTTGCCTTCCTGTTTTTGCTCACCCAGAAACGCTGGTGAAAGTAA
AAGATGCTGAAGATCAGTTGGGTGCACGAGTGGGTTACATCGAACTGGATCTCAACAGCGGTAAGATCCT
TGAGAGTTTTCGCCCCGAAGAACGTTTTCCAATGATGAGCACTTTTAAAGTTCTGCTATGTGGCGCGGTA
TTATCCCGTATTGACGCCGGGCAAGAGCAACTCGGTCGCCGCATACACTATTCTCAGAATGACTTGGTTG
AGTACTCACCAGTCACAGAAAAGCATCTTACGGATGGCATGACAGTAAGAGAATTATGCAGTGCTGCCAT
AACCATGAGTGATAACACTGCGGCCAACTTACTTCTGACAACGATCGGAGGACCGAAGGAGCTAACCGCT
TTTTTGCACAACATGGGGGATCATGTAACTCGCCTTGATCGTTGGGAACCGGAGCTGAATGAAGCCATAC
CAAACGACGAGCGTGACACCACGATGCCTGTAGCAATGGCAACAACGTTGCGCAAACTATTAACTGGCGA
ACTACTTACTCTAGCTTCCCGGCAACAATTAATAGACTGGATGGAGGCGGATAAAGTTGCAGGACCACTT
CTGCGCTCGGCCCTTCCGGCTGGCTGGTTTATTGCTGATAAATCTGGAGCCGGTGAGCGTGGGTCTCGCG
GTATCATTGCAGCACTGGGGCCAGATGGTAAGCCCTCCCGTATCGTAGTTATCTACACGACGGGGAGTCA
GGCAACTATGGATGAACGAAATAGACAGATCGCTGAGATAGGTGCCTCACTGATTAAGCATTGGTAACTG
TCAGACCAAGTTTACTCATATATACTTTAGATTGATTTAAAACTTCATTTTTAATTTAAAAGGATCTAGG
TGAAGATCCTTTTTGATAATCTCATGACCAAAATCCCTTAACGTGAGTTTTCGTTCCACTGAGCGTCAGA
CCCCGTAGAAAAGATCAAAGGATCTTCTTGAGATCCTTTTTTTCTGCGCGTAATCTGCTGCTTGCAAACA
AAAAAACCACCGCTACCAGCGGTGGTTTGTTTGCCGGATCAAGAGCTACCAACTCTTTTTCCGAAGGTAA
CTGGCTTCAGCAGAGCGCAGATACCAAATACTGTTCTTCTAGTGTAGCCGTAGTTAGGCCACCACTTCAA
GAACTCTGTAGCACCGCCTACATACCTCGCTCTGCTAATCCTGTTACCAGTGGCTGCTGCCAGTGGCGAT
AAGTCGTGTCTTACCGGGTTGGACTCAAGACGATAGTTACCGGATAAGGCGCAGCGGTCGGGCTGAACGG
GGGGTTCGTGCACACAGCCCAGCTTGGAGCGAACGACCTACACCGAACTGAGATACCTACAGCGTGAGCT
ATGAGAAAGCGCCACGCTTCCCGAAGGGAGAAAGGCGGACAGGTATCCGGTAAGCGGCAGGGTCGGAACA
GGAGAGCGCACGAGGGAGCTTCCAGGGGGAAACGCCTGGTATCTTTATAGTCCTGTCGGGTTTCGCCACC
TCTGACTTGAGCGTCGATTTTTGTGATGCTCGTCAGGGGGGCGGAGCCTATGGAAAAACGCCAGCAACGC
GGCCTTTTTACGGTTCCTGGCCTTTTGCTGGCCTTTTGCTCACATGTTCTTTCCTGCGTTATCCCCTGAT
TCTGTGGATAACCGTATTACCGCCTTTGAGTGAGCTGATACCGCTCGCCGCAGCCGAACGACCGAGCGCA
GCGAGTCAGTGAGCGAGGAAGCGGAAGAGCGCCCAATACGCAAACCGCCTCTCCCCGCGCGTTGGCCGAT
TCATTAATGCAGCTGGCACGACAGGTTTCCCGACTGGAAAGCGGGCAGTGAGCGCAACGCAATTAATGTG
AGTTAGCTCACTCATTAGGCACCCCAGGCTTTACACTTTATGCTTCCGGCTCGTATGTTGTGTGGAATTG
TGAGCGGATAACAATTTCACACAGGAAACAGCTATGACCATGATTACGCCAAGCGCGCAATTAACCCTCA
CTAAAGGGAACAAAAGCTGGAGCTGCAAGCTTAATGTAGTCTTATGCAATACTCTTGTAGTCTTGCAACA
TGGTAACGATGAGTTAGCAACATGCCTTACAAGGAGAGAAAAAGCACCGTGCATGCCGATTGGTGGAAGT
AAGGTGGTACGATCGTGCCTTATTAGGAAGGCAACAGACGGGTCTGACATGGATTGGACGAACCACTGAA
TTGCCGCATTGCAGAGATATTGTATTTAAGTGCCTAGCTCGATACATAAACGGGTCTCTCTGGTTAGACC
AGATCTGAGCCTGGGAGCTCTCTGGCTAACTAGGGAACCCACTGCTTAAGCCTCAATAAAGCTTGCCTTG
AGTGCTTCAAGTAGTGTGTGCCCGTCTGTTGTGTGACTCTGGTAACTAGAGATCCCTCAGACCCTTTTAG
TCAGTGTGGAAAATCTCTAGCAGTGGCGCCCGAACAGGGACTTGAAAGCGAAAGGGAAACCAGAGGAGCT
CTCTCGACGCAGGACTCGGCTTGCTGAAGCGCGCACGGCAAGAGGCGAGGGGCGGCGACTGGTGAGTACG
CCAAAAATTTTGACTAGCGGAGGCTAGAAGGAGAGAGATGGGTGCGAGAGCGTCAGTATTAAGCGGGGGA
GAATTAGATCGCGATGGGAAAAAATTCGGTTAAGGCCAGGGGGAAAGAAAAAATATAAATTAAAACATAT
AGTATGGGCAAGCAGGGAGCTAGAACGATTCGCAGTTAATCCTGGCCTGTTAGAAACATCAGAAGGCTGT
AGACAAATACTGGGACAGCTACAACCATCCCTTCAGACAGGATCAGAAGAACTTAGATCATTATATAATA
CAGTAGCAACCCTCTATTGTGTGCATCAAAGGATAGAGATAAAAGACACCAAGGAAGCTTTAGACAAGAT
AGAGGAAGAGCAAAACAAAAGTAAGACCACCGCACAGCAAGCGGCCGCTGATCTTCAGACCTGGAGGAGG
AGATATGAGGGACAATTGGAGAAGTGAATTATATAAATATAAAGTAGTAAAAATTGAACCATTAGGAGTA
GCACCCACCAAGGCAAAGAGAAGAGTGGTGCAGAGAGAAAAAAGAGCAGTGGGAATAGGAGCTTTGTTCC
TTGGGTTCTTGGGAGCAGCAGGAAGCACTATGGGCGCAGCGTCAATGACGCTGACGGTACAGGCCAGACA
ATTATTGTCTGGTATAGTGCAGCAGCAGAACAATTTGCTGAGGGCTATTGAGGCGCAACAGCATCTGTTG
CAACTCACAGTCTGGGGCATCAAGCAGCTCCAGGCAAGAATCCTGGCTGTGGAAAGATACCTAAAGGATC
AACAGCTCCTGGGGATTTGGGGTTGCTCTGGAAAACTCATTTGCACCACTGCTGTGCCTTGGAATGCTAG
TTGGAGTAATAAATCTCTGGAACAGATTTGGAATCACACGACCTGGATGGAGTGGGACAGAGAAATTAAC
AATTACACAAGCTTAATACACTCCTTAATTGAAGAATCGCAAAACCAGCAAGAAAAGAATGAACAAGAAT
TATTGGAATTAGATAAATGGGCAAGTTTGTGGAATTGGTTTAACATAACAAATTGGCTGTGGTATATAAA
ATTATTCATAATGATAGTAGGAGGCTTGGTAGGTTTAAGAATAGTTTTTGCTGTACTTTCTATAGTGAAT
AGAGTTAGGCAGGGATATTCACCATTATCGTTTCAGACCCACCTCCCAACCCCGAGGGGACCCATGCATT
GCATCTCAATTAGTCAGCAACCAGGTGTGGAAAGTCCCCAGGCTCCCCAGCAGGCAGAAGTATGCAAAGC
ATGCGTCTCAATTAGTCAGCAACCATAGTCCCGCCCCTAACTCCGCCCATCCCGCCCCTAACTCCGCCCA
GTTCCGCCCATTCTCCGCCCCATGGCTGACTAATTTTTTTTATTTATGCAGAGGCCGAGGCCGCCTCGGC
CTCTGAGCTATTCCAGAAGTAGTGAGGAGGCTTTTTTGGAGGCCTAGGCTTTTGCAAAAAGCTTTCTAGA
GGTACCACCGGAGCTTACCATGACCGAGTACAAGCCCACGGTGCGCCTCGCCACCCGCGACGACGTCCCC
AGGGCCGTACGCACCCTCGCCGCCGCGTTCGCCGACTACCCCGCCACGCGCCACACCGTCGATCCGGACC
GCCACATCGAGCGGGTCACCGAGCTGCAAGAACTCTTCCTCACGCGCGTCGGGCTCGACATCGGCAAGGT
GTGGGTCGCGGACGACGGCGCCGCCGTGGCGGTCTGGACCACGCCGGAGAGCGTCGAAGCGGGGGCGGTG
TTCGCCGAGATCGGCCCGCGCATGGCCGAGTTGAGCGGTTCCCGGCTGGCCGCGCAGCAACAGATGGAAG
GCCTCCTGGCGCCGCACCGGCCCAAGGAGCCCGCGTGGTTCCTGGCCACCGTCGGCGTCTCGCCCGACCA
CCAGGGCAAGGGTCTGGGCAGCGCCGTCGTGCTCCCCGGAGTGGAGGCGGCCGAGCGCGCCGGGGTGCCC
GCCTTCCTGGAGACCTCCGCGCCCCGCAACCTCCCCTTCTACGAGCGGCTCGGCTTCACCGTCACCGCCG
ACGTCGAGGTGCCCGAAGGACCGCGCACCTGGTGCATGACCCGCAAGCCCGGTGCCAGTTAACGAATTCT
AGATCTTGAGACAAATGGCAGTATTCATCCACAATTTTAAAAGAAAAGGGGGGATTGGGGGGTACAGTGC
AGGGGAAAGAATAGTAGACATAATAGCAACAGACATACAAACTAAAGAATTACAAAAACAAATTACAAAA
ATTCAAAATTTTCGGGTTTATTACAGGGACAGCAGAGATCCACTTTGGCGCCGGCTCGAGGCCTGCAGGT
GCAAAGATGGATAAAGTTTTAAACAGAGAGGAATCTTTGCAGCTAATGGACCTTCTAGGTCTTGAAAGGA
GTGGGAATT
Features (pLannotate 1.2.2; 31 found; start..end, strand, type, name):
      1..1179    +  promoter       EF-1α promoter: strong constitutive promoter for human elongation factor EF-1α
   1196..2437    +  CDS            IKZF3 (fragment): IKZF3_HUMAN - Also known as ZNFN1A3. Experimental evidence at protein level: Swiss-Prot protein existence level 1. Transcription factor that plays an important role in the regulation of lymphocyte differentiation. Plays an essential role in regulation of B-cell differentiation, proliferation and maturation to an effector state. Involved in regulating BCL2 expression and controlling apoptosis in T-cells in an IL2-dependent manner. From Homo sapiens (Human).
   2453..2506    +  promoter       U6 promoter (fragment): RNA polymerase III promoter for human U6 snRNA
   2548..3136    +  misc_feature   WPRE: woodchuck hepatitis virus posttranscriptional regulatory element
   3187..3206    +  misc_feature   cPPT/CTS (fragment): central polypurine tract and central termination sequence of HIV-1
   3208..3441    +  LTR            3' LTR (ΔU3): self-inactivating 3' long terminal repeat (LTR) from HIV-1
   3519..3640    +  polyA_signal   SV40 poly(A) signal: SV40 polyadenylation signal
   3680..3815    +  rep_origin     SV40 ori: SV40 origin of replication
   3836..3854    -  promoter       T7 promoter: promoter for bacteriophage T7 RNA polymerase
   3862..4017    +  CDS            lacZα (fragment): LacZα fragment of β-galactosidase; lacZ fragment
   4022..4450    +  rep_origin     f1 ori (sequence partly withheld): f1 bacteriophage origin of replication; arrow indicates direction of (+) strand synthesis
   4503..4607    +  promoter       AmpR promoter: bla
   4608..5468    +  CDS            AmpR: β-lactamase; bla; confers resistance to ampicillin, carbenicillin, and related antibiotics
   5639..6227    +  rep_origin     ori: high-copy-number ColE1/pMB1/pBR322/pUC origin of replication
   6410..6502    +  CDS            lacI (fragment): lac repressor; lacI; The lac repressor binds to the lac operator to inhibit transcription in E. coli. This inhibition can be relieved by adding lactose or isopropyl-β-D-thiogalactopyranoside (IPTG).
   6515..6536    +  protein_bind   CAP binding site: CAP binding activates transcription in the presence of cAMP. E. coli catabolite activator protein
   6551..6581    +  promoter       lac promoter: promoter for the E. coli lac operon
   6589..6605    +  protein_bind   lac operator: The lac repressor binds to the lac operator to inhibit transcription in E. coli. This inhibition can be relieved by adding lactose or isopropyl-β-D-thiogalactopyranoside (IPTG). lac repressor encoded by lacI
   6650..6668    +  promoter       T3 promoter: promoter for bacteriophage T3 RNA polymerase
   6696..6922    +  promoter       RSV promoter: Rous sarcoma virus enhancer/promoter
   6923..7103    +  LTR            5' LTR (truncated): truncated 5' long terminal repeat (LTR) from HIV-1
   7150..7275    +  misc_feature   HIV-1 Ψ: packaging signal of human immunodeficiency virus type 1
   7259..7622    +  CDS            HIV-1 gag (fragment): gag protein from human immunodeficiency virus 1; gag
   7768..8001    +  misc_feature   RRE: The Rev response element (RRE) of HIV-1 allows for Rev-dependent mRNA export from the nucleus to the cytoplasm.
   8378..8404    +  CDS            Rev (fragment): human immunodeficiency virus 1 (HIV-1) Rev protein; rev; enhances nuclear export of unspliced and incompletely spliced viral mRNAs
   8411..8434    +  promoter       SV40 promoter (fragment): SV40 early promoter
   8435..8506    +  promoter       SV40 promoter (fragment): SV40 enhancer and early promoter
   8530..8665    +  rep_origin     SV40 ori: SV40 origin of replication
   8711..9307    +  CDS            PuroR (fragment): puromycin N-acetyltransferase; pac from Streptomyces; confers resistance to puromycin
   9356..9473    +  misc_feature   cPPT/CTS: central polypurine tract and central termination sequence of HIV-1
   9538..9604    +  CDS            small t antigen (fragment): SV40 (simian virus 40) small t antigen
