[The description below was written by a language model from this plasmid's Addgene catalogue record and pLannotate feature annotations shown in this document.]
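Description:
TFORF2830 is a lentiviral mammalian expression plasmid built on the pLX_TRC317 backbone, carrying the human IKZF3 (Aiolos) open reading frame as one member of a barcoded transcription factor ORF collection. It is propagated in E. coli through a high-copy ColE1/pUC-type origin with ampicillin selection from the β-lactamase gene. An f1 origin and remnants of a lac/lacZα cloning region flanked by T7 and T3 promoters are also present in the bacterial portion. The depositor warns that the plasmid can recombine, as is common for LTR-containing vectors.

The viral genome follows a third-generation, self-inactivating layout. An RSV promoter drives a truncated HIV-1 5' LTR, followed by the Ψ packaging signal with a partial gag sequence, the Rev response element for Rev-dependent nuclear export, and a ΔU3 3' LTR followed by an SV40 polyadenylation signal. Within this unit, an SV40 early promoter expresses puromycin N-acetyltransferase for selecting transduced cells, and a cPPT/CTS element sits between this cassette and the payload. The EF-1α promoter then drives constitutive expression of the IKZF3 coding sequence, a synthesized ORF corresponding to a specific transcript isoform, which the annotation reports as a partial match to the reference protein. A WPRE downstream enhances transcript stability and expression.

According to the record, each ORF in the collection is paired with a unique 24-bp barcode. The feature table does not annotate this barcode, although a short U6-derived fragment lies between the ORF and the WPRE. The barcode allows the overexpressed factor to be identified by sequencing, so the construct suits pooled gain-of-function screens, such as directed differentiation studies, as well as individual overexpression of IKZF3, a regulator of lymphocyte differentiation.
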