Addgene plasmid #143003: TFORF2830
Purpose: Lentiviral vector for overexpressing transcription factor ORFs with unique 24-bp barcodes. Barcodes facilitate identification of transcription factors in pooled screens.
Depositing lab: Feng Zhang. Depositing organization: Broad Institute. Publication: A transcription factor atlas of directed differentiation. Joung J, Ma S, Tay T, Geiger-Schuller KR, Kirchgatterer PC, Verdine VK, Guo B, Arias-Garcia MA, Allen WE, Singh A, Kuksenko O, Abudayyeh OO, Gootenberg JS, Fu Z, Macrae RK, Buenrostro JD, Regev A, Zhang F. Cell. 2023 Jan 5;186(1):209-229.e26. doi: 10.1016/j.cell.2022.11.026. PubMed 36608654.
Backbone
  Vector backbone: pLX_TRC317
  Backbone manufacturer: Broad Institute Genetic Perturbation Platform
  Backbone size w/o insert (bp): 8264
  Vector type: Mammalian Expression, Lentiviral
  Selectable markers: Puromycin
Growth in bacteria
  Bacterial resistance: Ampicillin, 100 μg/mL
  Growth temperature: 37°C
  Growth strain: NEB Stable
  Copy number: High Copy
Gene/Insert
  Gene/Insert name: IKZF3
  Species: H. sapiens (human)
  Insert size (bp): 1346
  Entrez Gene: IKZF3 (a.k.a. AIO, AIOLOS, IMD84, ZNFN1A3)
  Promoter: EF1a
  Cloning method: Unknown
  Sequencing primers: 5′ GGGTGGAGACTGAAGTTAGGCCAG; 3′ CACATAGCGTAAAAGGAGCAACATAG
Terms and licenses: Academic/Nonprofit Terms; Industry Terms: Not Available to Industry
Depositor comments: NM_183231,ENST00000439016 . The transcription factor ORF portion of this plasmid was synthesized by Genewiz. Please test multiple small colonies in case of plasmid recombination. To make this collection available in a timely manner, a portion of this collection was not fully sequenced by Addgene. If an Addgene verified full plasmid sequence is not available, please contact us prior to placing an order to request the full sequence.
How to cite: TFORF2830 was a gift from Feng Zhang (Addgene plasmid # 143003 ; http://n2t.net/addgene:143003 ; RRID:Addgene_143003)
