>Addgene plasmid #143003 | TFORF2830 | depositor partial sequence | sequence record 281147 | Insert
ACCGCCACCATGGAAGATATACAAACAAATGCGGAACTGAAAAGCACTCAGGAGCAGTCTGTGCCCGCAG
AAAGTGCAGCGGTTTTGAATGACTACAGTTTAACCAAATCTCATGAAATGGAAAATGTGGACAGTGGAGA
AGGCCCAGCCAATGAAGATGAAGACATAGGAGATGATTCAATGAAAGTGAAAGATGAATACAGTGAAAGA
GATGAGAATGTTTTAAAGTCAGAACCCATGGGAAATGCAGAAGAGCCTGAAATCCCTTACAGCTATTCAA
GAGAATATAATGAATATGAAAACATTAAGTTGGAGAGACATGTTGTCTCATTCGATAGTAGCAGGCCAAC
CAGTGGAAAGATGAACTGCGATGTGTGTGGATTATCCTGCATCAGCTTCAATGTCTTAATGGTTCATAAG
CGAAGCCATACTGCAAGTGCGGAGGCAAGACACATCAAAGCAGAGATGGGAAGTGAAAGAGCTCTCGTAC
TGGACAGATTAGCAAGCAATGTGGCAAAACGAAAAAGCTCAATGCCTCAGAAATTCATTGGTGAGAAGCG
CCACTGCTTTGATGTCAACTATAATTCAAGTTACATGTATGAGAAAGAGAGTGAGCTCATACAGACCCGC
ATGATGGACCAAGCCATCAATAACGCCATCAGCTATCTTGGCGCCGAAGCCCTGCGCCCCTTGGTCCAGA
CACCGCCTGCTCCCACCTCGGAGATGGTTCCAGTTATCAGCAGCATGTATCCCATAGCCCTCACCCGGGC
TGAGATGTCAAACGGTGCCCCTCAAGAGCTGGAAAAGAAAAGCATCCACCTTCCAGAGAAGAGCGTGCCT
TCTGAGAGAGGCCTCTCTCCCAACAATAGTGGCCACGACTCCACGGACACTGACAGCAACCATGAAGAAC
GCCAGAATCACATCTATCAGCAAAATCACATGGTCCTGTCTCGGGCCCGCAATGGGATGCCACTTCTGAA
GGAGGTTCCCCGCTCTTACGAACTCCTCAAGCCCCCGCCCATCTGCCCAAGAGACTCCGTCAAAGTGATC
AACAAGGAAGGGGAGGTGATGGATGTGTATCGGTGTGACCACTGCCGCGTCCTCTTCCTGGACTATGTGA
TGTTCACGATTCACATGGGCTGCCACGGCTTCCGTGACCCTTTCGAGTGTAACATGTGTGGATATCGAAG
CCATGATCGGTATGAGTTCTCGTCTCACATAGCCAGAGGAGAACACAGAGCCCTGCTGAAGTAGTAATGA
ACTAGTCCGTAACTTGAAAGTATTTCGATTTCTTGGCTTTATATATCTTGTGGAAAGGACGAATATACGC
CTACCGGTAGGAACCA
