>Addgene plasmid #143003 | TFORF2830 | depositor partial sequence | sequence record 281148 | Barcode
ATATACGCCTACCGGTAGGAACCA
